>Addgene plasmid #243036 | AiP2119 - pAAV-AiE2648m-minBG-SYFP2-WPRE3-BGHpA | addgene full sequence | sequence record 490246 | Addgene NGS Result
CCTGCAGGCAGCTGCGCGCTCGCTCGCTCACTGAGGCCGCCCGGGCGTCGGGCGACCTTTGGTCGCCCGG
CCTCAGTGAGCGAGCGAGCGCGCAGAGAGGGAGTGGCCAACTCCATCACTAGGGGTTCCTGCGGCCGCAC
GCGTTTATCCACACAACCAGGAGATGAAGAAATAAAGTATAAAGCAGGTAATTTTTTTTTCTGTCTGGCC
AAGTGATTCAAACTTTGGTTGGTTTGTTCATGAGAACAACCCTAGGCACAGAAGGAGGGAGGAAAGCCTT
CCAGACTTGTCTCCTCCTCCAGTCTTCAACACTGAGATGTATCCATGTCCTTTATGAATATACAAGAAGC
ACATAATCCCTCATGAATATGCAAGCAACACGGCTCACAATGTTTGCCTAAGTGGGTCGGTAGTAAGGCT
GCATTTCCCAGTAACCTTTGAACAGGATTCTTCCCCATCTGCAACAGGAAGTCTCAACTCCCCCGGGGGG
AGGGTGGATTTTTGTTTATACATTTTATCCTACTAAATGAAAAGAATCCATACAGTAGCAGTTGATGGAA
ATCTCTCTTGTGGGAGTGATGTCACTGCACAGGGCAGAGGGGCTTGGCCTTAGCATCATTGGAGCAAAAT
CCTGCTACAGCAAATGTAAGGTCAAGGCTGTAGGCAATGACCACATGACCACACGACCACATGACCACAC
CACCACACAACCACACAATCATGTGACCACATACCACATGACCACACAACCATATGACCACACTACCACA
CAACCACATGACCACATGATCCCACGATCACATGACCACACGATCCCATGATCACATGAGATCACATGAT
CACATGACCACACCACCACACCACCACACCACCACACAAGGCTGCCTCATATTCCCGGGCCCGCCGGCGG
AGCTCGGGCTGGGCATAAAAGTCAGGGCAGAGCCATCTATTGCTTACATTTGCTTCTGGGATCCAGATCT
TTCGAAGCTAGCGCTACCGGTCGCCACCATGGTGAGCAAGGGCGAGGAGCTGTTCACCGGGGTGGTGCCC
ATCCTGGTCGAGCTGGACGGCGACGTAAACGGCCACAAGTTCAGCGTGTCCGGCGAGGGCGAGGGCGATG
CCACCTACGGCAAGCTGACCCTGAAGCTGATCTGCACCACCGGCAAGCTGCCCGTGCCCTGGCCCACCCT
CGTGACCACCCTGGGCTACGGCGTGCAGTGCTTCGCCCGCTACCCCGACCACATGAAGCAGCACGACTTC
TTCAAGTCCGCCATGCCCGAAGGCTACGTCCAGGAGCGCACCATCTTCTTCAAGGACGACGGCAACTACA
AGACCCGCGCCGAGGTGAAGTTCGAGGGCGACACCCTGGTGAACCGCATCGAGCTGAAGGGCATCGACTT
CAAGGAGGACGGCAACATCCTGGGGCACAAGCTGGAGTACAACTACAACAGCCACAACGTCTATATCACC
GCCGACAAGCAGAAGAACGGCATCAAGGCCAACTTCAAGATCCGCCACAACATCGAGGACGGCGGCGTGC
AGCTCGCCGACCACTACCAGCAGAACACCCCCATCGGCGACGGCCCCGTGCTGCTGCCCGACAACCACTA
CCTGAGCTACCAGTCCAAGCTGAGCAAAGACCCCAACGAGAAGCGCGATCACATGGTCCTGCTGGAGTTC
GTGACCGCCGCCGGGATCACTCTCGGCATGGACGAGCTGTACAAGTAAGTCGACGGCGCGCCGCGGCCGC
GAATTCGATATCATAATCAACCTCTGGATTACAAAATTTGTGAAAGATTGACTGGTATTCTTAACTATGT
TGCTCCTTTTACGCTATGTGGATACGCTGCTTTAATGCCTTTGTATCATGCTATTGCTTCCCGTATGGCT
TTCATTTTCTCCTCCTTGTATAAATCCTGGTTAGTTCTTGCCACGGCGGAACTCATCGCCGCCTGCCTTG
CCCGCTGCTGGACAGGGGCTCGGCTGTTGGGCACTGACAATTCCGTGGCTCGAGAGATCTTCGACTGTGC
CTTCTAGTTGCCAGCCATCTGTTGTTTGCCCCTCCCCCGTGCCTTCCTTGACCCTGGAAGGTGCCACTCC
CACTGTCCTTTCCTAATAAAATGAGGAAATTGCATCGCATTGTCTGAGTAGGTGTCATTCTATTCTGGGG
GGTGGGGTGGGGCAGGACAGCAAGGGGGAGGATTGGGAAGACAATAGCAGGCATGAGATCTCACGTGCGG
ACCGAGCGGCCGCAGGAACCCCTAGTGATGGAGTTGGCCACTCCCTCTCTGCGCGCTCGCTCGCTCACTG
AGGCCGGGCGACCAAAGGTCGCCCGACGCCCGGGCTTTGCCCGGGCGGCCTCAGTGAGCGAGCGAGCGCG
CAGCTGCCTGCAGGGGCGCCTGATGCGGTATTTTCTCCTTACGCATCTGTGCGGTATTTCACACCGCATA
[95 nt withheld, positions 2451-2545]
T
[46 nt withheld, positions 2547-2592]
C
[141 nt withheld, positions 2594-2734]
CCTTTGACGTTGGAGTCCACGTTCTTT
[37 nt withheld, positions 2762-2798]
ACTCTATCTCGGGCTATTCTTTTGATTTATAAGGGATTTTGCCGATTTCGGTCTATTGGTTAAAAAATGA
GCTGATTTAACAAAAATTTAACGCGAATTTTAACAAAATATTAACGTTTACAATTTTATGGTGCACTCTC
AGTACAATCTGCTCTGATGCCGCATAGTTAAGCCAGCCCCGACACCCGCCAACACCCGCTGACGCGCCCT
GACGGGCTTGTCTGCTCCCGGCATCCGCTTACAGACAAGCTGTGACCGTCTCCGGGAGCTGCATGTGTCA
GAGGTTTTCACCGTCATCACCGAAACGCGCGAGACGAAAGGGCCTCGTGATACGCCTATTTTTATAGGTT
AATGTCATGATAATAATGGTTTCTTAGACGTCAGGTGGCACTTTTCGGGGAAATGTGCGCGGAACCCCTA
TTTGTTTATTTTTCTAAATACATTCAAATATGTATCCGCTCATGAGACAATAACCCTGATAAATGCTTCA
ATAATATTGAAAAAGGAAGAGTATGAGTATTCAACATTTCCGTGTCGCCCTTATTCCCTTTTTTGCGGCA
TTTTGCCTTCCTGTTTTTGCTCACCCAGAAACGCTGGTGAAAGTAAAAGATGCTGAAGATCAGTTGGGTG
CACGAGTGGGTTACATCGAACTGGATCTCAACAGCGGTAAGATCCTTGAGAGTTTTCGCCCCGAAGAACG
TTTTCCAATGATGAGCACTTTTAAAGTTCTGCTATGTGGCGCGGTATTATCCCGTATTGACGCCGGGCAA
GAGCAACTCGGTCGCCGCATACACTATTCTCAGAATGACTTGGTTGAGTACTCACCAGTCACAGAAAAGC
ATCTTACGGATGGCATGACAGTAAGAGAATTATGCAGTGCTGCCATAACCATGAGTGATAACACTGCGGC
CAACTTACTTCTGACAACGATCGGAGGACCGAAGGAGCTAACCGCTTTTTTGCACAACATGGGGGATCAT
GTAACTCGCCTTGATCGTTGGGAACCGGAGCTGAATGAAGCCATACCAAACGACGAGCGTGACACCACGA
TGCCTGTAGCAATGGCAACAACGTTGCGCAAACTATTAACTGGCGAACTACTTACTCTAGCTTCCCGGCA
ACAATTAATAGACTGGATGGAGGCGGATAAAGTTGCAGGACCACTTCTGCGCTCGGCCCTTCCGGCTGGC
TGGTTTATTGCTGATAAATCTGGAGCCGGTGAGCGTGGGTCTCGCGGTATCATTGCAGCACTGGGGCCAG
ATGGTAAGCCCTCCCGTATCGTAGTTATCTACACGACGGGGAGTCAGGCAACTATGGATGAACGAAATAG
ACAGATCGCTGAGATAGGTGCCTCACTGATTAAGCATTGGTAACTGTCAGACCAAGTTTACTCATATATA
CTTTAGATTGATTTAAAACTTCATTTTTAATTTAAAAGGATCTAGGTGAAGATCCTTTTTGATAATCTCA
TGACCAAAATCCCTTAACGTGAGTTTTCGTTCCACTGAGCGTCAGACCCCGTAGAAAAGATCAAAGGATC
TTCTTGAGATCCTTTTTTTCTGCGCGTAATCTGCTGCTTGCAAACAAAAAAACCACCGCTACCAGCGGTG
GTTTGTTTGCCGGATCAAGAGCTACCAACTCTTTTTCCGAAGGTAACTGGCTTCAGCAGAGCGCAGATAC
CAAATACTGTTCTTCTAGTGTAGCCGTAGTTAGGCCACCACTTCAAGAACTCTGTAGCACCGCCTACATA
CCTCGCTCTGCTAATCCTGTTACCAGTGGCTGCTGCCAGTGGCGATAAGTCGTGTCTTACCGGGTTGGAC
TCAAGACGATAGTTACCGGATAAGGCGCAGCGGTCGGGCTGAACGGGGGGTTCGTGCACACAGCCCAGCT
TGGAGCGAACGACCTACACCGAACTGAGATACCTACAGCGTGAGCTATGAGAAAGCGCCACGCTTCCCGA
AGGGAGAAAGGCGGACAGGTATCCGGTAAGCGGCAGGGTCGGAACAGGAGAGCGCACGAGGGAGCTTCCA
GGGGGAAACGCCTGGTATCTTTATAGTCCTGTCGGGTTTCGCCACCTCTGACTTGAGCGTCGATTTTTGT
GATGCTCGTCAGGGGGGCGGAGCCTATGGAAAAACGCCAGCAACGCGGCCTTTTTACGGTTCCTGGCCTT
TTGCTGGCCTTTTGCTCACATGT
Features (pLannotate 1.2.2; 14 found; start..end, strand, type, name):
     12..39      +  repeat_region  AAV2 ITR (fragment): inverted terminal repeat of adeno-associated virus serotype 2 inverted
     68..95      +  repeat_region  AAV2 ITR (fragment): inverted terminal repeat of adeno-associated virus serotype 2 inverted
   1009..1725    +  CDS            SYFP2: SYFP2 is a basic (constitutively fluorescent) yellow fluorescent protein published in 2006, derived from Aequorea victoria. It is reported to be a very rapidly-maturing monomer with moderate acid sensitivity.
   1765..1922    +  misc_feature   WPRE (fragment): woodchuck hepatitis virus posttranscriptional regulatory element
   1928..2008    +  misc_feature   WPRE (fragment): woodchuck hepatitis virus posttranscriptional regulatory element
   2025..2136    +  polyA_signal   bGH poly(A) signal: bovine growth hormone polyadenylation signal
   2254..2394    +  repeat_region  AAV2 ITR: inverted terminal repeat of adeno-associated virus serotype 2 inverted
   2399..2450    -  misc_feature   bom (fragment): basis of mobility region from pBR322
   2469..2924    +  rep_origin     f1 ori (sequence partly withheld): f1 bacteriophage origin of replication; arrow indicates direction of (+) strand synthesis
   2925..2974    -  misc_feature   bom (fragment): basis of mobility region from pBR322
   3076..3111    -  CDS            rop (fragment): Rop protein, which maintains plasmids at low copy number; rop
   3206..3310    +  promoter       AmpR promoter: bla
   3311..4171    +  CDS            AmpR: β-lactamase; bla; confers resistance to ampicillin, carbenicillin, and related antibiotics
   4342..4930    +  rep_origin     ori: high-copy-number ColE1/pMB1/pBR322/pUC origin of replication
