[The description below was written by a language model from this plasmid's Addgene catalogue record and pLannotate feature annotations shown in this document.]
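Description:
AiP2119 - pAAV-AiE2648m-minBG-SYFP2-WPRE3-BGHpA is a 4,991 nt AAV transfer plasmid built on a pAAV2 backbone and used to package a fluorescent reporter genome into recombinant adeno-associated virus. In bacteria it is maintained at high copy from a ColE1/pUC-type origin and selected with ampicillin through the bla (AmpR) gene and its promoter. An f1 phage origin and small pBR322-derived remnants (bom and rop fragments) are also present in the backbone. The expression cassette lies between AAV2 inverted terminal repeats, which provide the signals for replication and encapsidation of the vector genome. The annotation finds the downstream ITR intact but only short fragments of the upstream one, a common outcome for these structured, repeat-rich elements in assembled sequence data. The recorded propagation strain is a recombination-reduced one, consistent with the instability of ITRs.

Between the ITRs, the construct name indicates the enhancer AiE2648m placed upstream of a minimal beta-globin promoter (minBG). Neither element is annotated in the feature table, but they presumably fall in the unannotated region preceding the reporter. The minimal promoter has little activity on its own, so expression depends on the enhancer, which is described as designed to drive AAV-mediated transgene expression in specific populations of brain cells. The record does not state which cell populations are targeted. The payload is SYFP2, a monomeric, rapidly maturing yellow fluorescent protein derived from Aequorea victoria. It is followed by WPRE3, a shortened woodchuck hepatitis virus posttranscriptional regulatory element (detected as two fragments) that enhances transcript expression while saving packaging space, and by the bovine growth hormone polyadenylation signal. The construct serves as an enhancer-driven reporter AAV for labelling and evaluating cell-type-selective expression in brain tissue.
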