Addgene plasmid #243036: AiP2119 - pAAV-AiE2648m-minBG-SYFP2-WPRE3-BGHpA
Purpose: AiE2648m is an enhancer sequence designed to drive AAV-mediated transgene expression in specific populations of brain cells.
Depositing lab: Allen Institute for Brain Science & Bosiljka Tasic. Depositing organization: Allen Institute.
Backbone
  Vector backbone: pAAV2
  Vector type: AAV
Growth in bacteria
  Bacterial resistance: Ampicillin, 100 μg/mL
  Growth temperature: 37°C
  Growth strain: NEB Stable
  Copy number: High Copy
Gene/Insert
  Gene/Insert name: SYFP2
  Species: Synthetic
  Cloning method: Gibson Cloning
Terms and licenses: Academic/Nonprofit Terms; Industry Terms: Not Available to Industry
How to cite: AiP2119 - pAAV-AiE2648m-minBG-SYFP2-WPRE3-BGHpA was a gift from Allen Institute for Brain Science & Bosiljka Tasic (Addgene plasmid # 243036 ; http://n2t.net/addgene:243036 ; RRID:Addgene_243036)
